>Addgene plasmid #145788 | pWL89A mmPing20 | addgene full sequence | sequence record 297763 | Addgene NGS Result
AGCGCCCAATACGCAAACCGCCTCTCCCCGCGCGTTGGCCGATTCATTAATGCAGCTGGCACGACAGGTT
TCCCGACTGGAAAGCGGGCAGTGAGCGCAACGCAATTAATGTGAGTTAGCTCACTCATTAGGCACCCCAG
GCTTTACACTTTATGCTTCCGGCTCGTATGTTGTGTGGAATTGTGAGCGGATAACAATTTCACACAGGAA
ACAGCTATGACCATGATTACGCCAAGCTTGCATGCCTGCAGGTCGACTCTAGAGGATCTGAATTAATTCT
TGAATAATACATAACTTTTCTTAAAAGAATCAAAGACAGATAAAATTTAAGAGATATTAAATATTAGTGA
GAAGCCGAGAATTTTGTAACACCAACATAACACTGACATCTTTAACAACTTTTAATTATGATACATTTCT
TACGTCATGATTGATTATTACAGCTATGCTGACAAATGACTCTTGTTGCATGGCTACGAACCGGGTAATA
CTAAGTGATTGACTCTTGCTGACCTTTTATTAAGAACTAAATGGACAATATTATGGAGCATTTCATGTAT
AAATTGGTGCGTAAAATCGTTGGATCTCTCTTCTAAGTACATCCTACTATAACAATCAAGAAAAACAAGA
AAATCGGACCTCGAGATCAAGTATGGATTCTAGAACAGTTGGTATATTAGGAGGGGGACAATTGGGACGT
ATGATTGTTGAGGCAGCAAACAGGCTCAACATTAAGACGGTAATACTAGATGCTGAAAATTCTCCTGCCA
AACAAATAAGCAACTCCAATGACCACGTTAATGGCTCCTTTTCCAATCCTCTTGATATCGAAAAACTAGC
TGAAAAATGTGATGTGCTAACGATTGAGATTGAGCATGTTGATGTTCCTACACTAAAGAATCTTCAAGTA
AAACATCCCAAATTAAAAATTTACCCTTCTCCAGAAACAATCAGATTGATACAAGACAAATATATTCAAA
AAGAGCATTTAATCAAAAATGGTATAGCAGTTACCCAAAGTGTTCCTGTGGAACAAGCCAGTGAGACGTC
CCTATTGAATGTTGGAAGAGATTTGGGTTTTCCATTCGTCTTGAAGTCGAGGACTTTGGCATACGATGGA
AGAGGTAACTTCGTTGTAAAGAATAAGGAAATGATTCCGGAAGCTTTGGAAGTACTGAAGGATCGTCCTT
TGTACGCCGAAAAATGGGCACCATTTACTAAAGAATTAGCAGTCATGATTGTGAGGTCTGTTAGGCCAGT
CACAATGGCTAGTGTCATTGCACGGCTACCCAAAATATTATACCATCTTCTTTCAAATGAAATCTTTTAT
GAAACAATCCCCACAGTGGAGGGGTTTCACTTTGACGTTTCCATGACTATGCATAGCATTTAATTGGTAC
AAGTTGCTGGGATCATTTGTACCCATAATCCGGCGCGGCGCGGGAGAATGCAGAGGTCGCACGGCGGAGG
CGGACGCAAGAGATCCGGTGAATGAAACGAATCGGCCTCAACGGGGGTTTCGCTCTGTTACCGAGGACTT
GGAAACGACGCTGACGAGTTTCACCAGGATGAAACTCTTTCCTTCTCTCTCATCCCCATTTCATGCAAAT
AATCATTTTTTATTCAGTCTTACCCCTATTAAATGTGCATGACACACCAGTGAAACCCCCATTGTGACTG
GCCTTAACGGTTTAGTGTTTTCTTACCCAATTGTAGAGACTATCCACAAGGACAATATTTGTGACTTATG
TTATGCGCCTGCTAGAGTTCCGGACTCCGTTCAACTTAAGGCGAAGTTGTTGGCAGAAAATGCAATCAAA
TCTTTTCCCGGTTGTGGTATATTTGGTGTGGAAATGTTCTATTTAGAAACAGGGGAATTGCTTATTAACG
AAATTGCCCCAAGGCCTCACAACTCTGGACATTATACCATTGATGCTTGCGTCACTTCTCAATTTGAAGC
TCATTTGAGATCAATATTGGATTTGCCAATGCCAAAGAATTTCACATCTTTCTCCACCATTACAACGAAC
GCCATTATGCTAAATGTTCTTGGAGACAAACATACAAAAGATAAAGAGCTAGAAACTTGCGAAAGAGCAT
TGGCGACTCCAGGTTCCTCAGTGTACTTATATGGAAAAGAGTCTAGACCTAACAGAAAAGTAGGTCACAT
AAATATTATTGCCTCCAGTATGGCGGAATGTGAACAAAGGCTGAACTACATTACAGGTAGAACTGATATT
CCAATCAAAATCTCTGTCGCTCAAAAGTTGGACTTGGAAGCAATGGTCAAACCATTGGTTGGAATCATCA
TGGGATCAGACTCTGACTTGCCGGTAATGTCTGCCGCATGTGCGGTTTTAAAAGATTTTGGCGTTCCATT
TGAAGTGACAATAGTCTCTGCTCATAGAACTCCACATAGGATGTCAGCATATGCTATTTCCGCAAGCAAG
CGTGGAATTAAAACAATTATCGCTGGAGCTGGTGGGGCTGCTCACTTGCCAGGTATGGTGGCTGCAATGA
CACCACTTCCTGTCATCGGTGTGCCCGTAAAAGGTTCTTGTCTAGATGGAGTAGATTCTTTACATTCAAT
TGTGCAAATGCCTAGAGGTGTTCCAGTAGCTACCGTCGCTATTAATAATAGTACGAACGCTGCGCTGTTG
GCTGTCAGACTGCTTGGCGCTTATGATTCAAGTTATACAACGAAAATGGAACAGTTTTTATTAAAGCAAG
AAGAAGAAGTTCTTGTCAAAGCACAAAAGTTAGAAACTGTCGGTTACGAAGCTTATCTAGAAAACAAGTA
ATATATAAGTTTATTGATATACTTGTACAGCAAATAATTATAAAATGATATACCTATTTTTTAGGCTTTG
TTATGATTACATCAAATGTGGACTTCATACATAGAAATCAACGCTTACAGGTGTCCTTTTTTAAGAATTT
CATACATAAGATCCCCGGGTACCGAGCTCGAATTCACTGGCCGTCGTTTTACAACGTCGTGACTGGGAAA
ACCCTGGCGTTACCCAACTTAATCGCCTTGCAGCACATCCCCCTTTCGCCAGCTGGCGTAATAGCGAAGA
GGCCCGCACCGATCGCCCTTCCCAACAGTTGCGCAGCCTGAATGGCGAATGGCGCCTGATGCGGTATTTT
CTCCTTACGCATCTGTGCGGTATTTCACACCGCATAATCGCTGGGCCATTCTCATGAAGAATATCTTGAA
TTTATTGTCATATTACTAGTTGGTGTGGAAGTCCTAATATCGGTGATCAATATAGTGGTTGACATGCTGG
CTAGTCAACATTGAGCCTTTTGATCATGCAAATATATTACGGTATTTTACAATCAAATATCAAACTTAAC
TATTGACTTTATAACTTATTTAGGTGGTAACATTCTTATAAAAAAGAAAAAAATTACTGCAAAACAGTAC
TAGCTTTTAACTTGTATCCTAGGTTATCTATGCTGTCTCACCATAGAGAATATTACCTATTTCAGAATGT
ATGTCCATGATTCGCCGGGTAAATACATATAATACACAAATCTGGCTTAATAAAGTCTATAATATATCTC
ATAAAGAAGTGCTAAATTGGCTAGTGCTATATATTTTTAAGAAAATTTCTTTTGACTAAGTCCATATCGA
CTTTGTAAAAGTTCACATTAGCATACATATATTACACGAGCCAGAAATAGTAACTTTTGCCTAAATCACA
AATTGCAAAATTTAATTGCTTGCAAAAGGTCACATGCTTATAATCAACTTTTTTAAAAATTTAAAATACT
TTTTTATTTTTTATTTTTAAACATAAATGAAATAATTTATTTATTGTTTATGATTACCGAAACATAAAAC
CTGCTCAAGAAAAAGAAACTGTTTTGTCCTTGGAAAAAAAGCACTACCTAGGAGCGGCCAAAATGCCGAG
GCTTTCATAGCTTAAACTCTTTACAGAAAATAGGCATTATAGATCAGTTCGAGTTTTCTTATTCTTCCTT
CCGGTTTTATCGTCACAGTTTTACAGTAAATAAGTATCACCTCTTAGAGTTCGATGATAAGCTGTCAAAC
ATGAGAATTAATTCCACATGTTAAAATAGTGAAGGAGCATGTTCGGCACACAGTGGACCGAACGTGGGGT
AAGTGCACTAGGGTCCGGTTAAACGGATCTCGCATTGATGAGGCAACGCTAATTATCAACATATAGATTG
TTATCTATCTGCATGAACACGAAATCTTTACTTGACGACTTGAGGCTGATGGTGTTTATGCAAAGAAACC
ACTGTGTTTAATATGTGTCACTGTTTGATATTACTGTCAGCGTAGAAGATAATAGTAAAAGCGGTTAATA
AGTGTATTTGAGATAAGTGTGATAAAGTTTTTACAGCGAAAAGACGATAAATACAAGAAAATGATTACGA
GGATACGGAGAGAGGTATGTACATGTGTATTTATATACTAAGCTGCCGGCGGTTGTTTGCAAGACCGAGA
AAAGGCTAGCAAGAATCGGGTCATTGTAGCGTATGCGCCTGTGAACATTCTCTTCAACAAGTTTGATTCC
ATTGCGGTGAAATGGTAAAAGTCAACCCCCTGCGATGTATATTTTCCTGTACAATCAATCAAAAAGCCAA
ATGATTTAGCATTATCTTTACATCTTGTTATTTTACAGATTTTATGTTTAGATCTTTTATGCTTGCTTTT
CAAAAGGCTTGCAGGCAAGTGCACAAACAATACTTAAATAAATACTACTCAGTAATAACCTATTTCTTAG
CATTTTTGACGAAATTTGCTATTTTGTTAGAGTCTTTTACACCATTTGTCTCCACACCTCCGCTTACATC
AACACCAATAACGCCATTTAATCTAAGCGCATCACCAACATTTTCTGGCGTCAGTCCACCAGCTAACATA
AAATGTAAGCTCTCGGGGCTCTCTTGCCTTCCAACCCAGTCAGAAATCGAGTTCCAATCCAAAAGTTCAC
CTGTCCCACCTGCTTCTGAATCAAACAAGGGAATAAACGAATGAGGTTTCTGTGAAGCTGCACTGAGTAG
TATGTTGCAGTCTTTTGGAAATACGAGTCTTTTAATAACTGGCAAACCGAGGAACTCTTGGTATTCTTGC
CACGACTCATCTCCATGCAGTTGGACGATCGATGATAAGCTGTCAAACATGAGAATTGGGTAATAACTGA
TATAATTAAATTGAAGCTCTAATTTGTGAGTTTAGTATACATGCATTTACTTATAATACAGTTTTTTAGT
TTTGCTGGCCGCATCTTCTCAAATATGCTTCCCAGCCTGCTTTTCTGTAACGTTCACCCTCTACCTTAGC
ATCCCTTCCCTTTGCAAATAGTCCTCTTCCAACAATAATAATGTCAGATCCTGTAGAGACCACATCATCC
ACGGTTCTATACTGTTGACCCAATGCGTCTCCCTTGTCATCTAAACCCACACCGGGTGTCATAATCAACC
AATCGTAACCTTCATCTCTTCCACCCATGTCTCTTTGAGCAATAAAGCCGATAACAAAATCTTTGTCGCT
CTTCGCAATGTCAACAGTACCCTTAGTATATTCTCCAGTAGATAGGGAGCCCTTGCATGACAATTCTGCT
AACATCAAAAGGCCTCTAGGTTCCTTTGTTACTTCTTCTGCCGCCTGCTTCAAACCGCTAACAATACCTG
GGCCCACCACACCGTGTGCATTCGTAATGTCTGCCCATTCTGCTATTCTGTATACACCCGCAGAGTACTG
CAATTTGACTGTATTACCAATGTCAGCAAATTTTCTGTCTTCGAAGAGTAAAAAATTGTACTTGGCGGAT
AATGCCTTTAGCGGCTTAACTGTGCCCTCCATGGAAAAATCAGTCAAGATATCCACATGTGTTTTTAGTA
AACAAATTTTGGGACCTAATGCTTCAACTAACTCCAGTAATTCCTTGGTGGTACGAACATCCAATGAAGC
ACACAAGTTTGTTTGCTTTTCGTGCATGATATTAAATAGCTTGGCAGCAACAGGACTAGGATGAGTAGCA
GCACGTTCCTTATATGTAGCTTTCGACATGATTTATCTTCGTTTCCTGCATGTTTTTGTTCTGTGCAGTT
GGGTTAAGAATACTGGGCAATTTCATGTTTCTTCAACACTACATATGCGTATATATACCAATCTAAGTCT
GTGCTCCTTCCTTCGTTCTTCCTTCTGTTCGGAGATTACCGAATCAAAAAAATTTCAAGGAAACCGAAAT
CAAAAAAAAGAATAAAAAAAAAATGATGAATTGAAAAGCTAATTCTTGAAGACGAAAGGGCCTCGTGATA
CGCCTATTTTTATAGGTTAATGTCATGATAATAATGGTTTCTTAGACGTCAGGTGGCACTTTTCGGGGAA
ATGTGCGCGGAACCCCTATTTGTTTATTTTTCTAAATACATTCAAATATGTATCCGCTCATGAGACAATA
ACCCTGATAAATGCTTCAATAATATTGAAAAAGGAAGAGTATGAGTATTCAACATTTCCGTGTCGCCCTT
ATTCCCTTTTTTGCGGCATTTTGCCTTCCTGTTTTTGCTCACCCAGAAACGCTGGTGAAAGTAAAAGATG
CTGAAGATCAGTTGGGTGCACGAGTGGGTTACATCGAACTGGATCTCAACAGCGGTAAGATCCTTGAGAG
TTTTCGCCCCGAAGAACGTTTTCCAATGATGAGCACTTTTAAAGTTCTGCTATGTGGCGCGGTATTATCC
CGTATTGACGCCGGGCAAGAGCAACTCGGTCGCCGCATACACTATTCTCAGAATGACTTGGTTGAGTACT
CACCAGTCACAGAAAAGCATCTTACGGATGGCATGACAGTAAGAGAATTATGCAGTGCTGCCATAACCAT
GAGTGATAACACTGCGGCCAACTTACTTCTGACAACGATCGGAGGACCGAAGGAGCTAACCGCTTTTTTG
CACAACATGGGGGATCATGTAACTCGCCTTGATCGTTGGGAACCGGAGCTGAATGAAGCCATACCAAACG
ACGAGCGTGACACCACGATGCCTGTAGCAATGGCAACAACGTTGCGCAAACTATTAACTGGCGAACTACT
TACTCTAGCTTCCCGGCAACAATTAATAGACTGGATGGAGGCGGATAAAGTTGCAGGACCACTTCTGCGC
TCGGCCCTTCCGGCTGGCTGGTTTATTGCTGATAAATCTGGAGCCGGTGAGCGTGGGTCTCGCGGTATCA
TTGCAGCACTGGGGCCAGATGGTAAGCCCTCCCGTATCGTAGTTATCTACACGACGGGGAGTCAGGCAAC
TATGGATGAACGAAATAGACAGATCGCTGAGATAGGTGCCTCACTGATTAAGCATTGGTAACTGTCAGAC
CAAGTTTACTCATATATACTTTAGATTGATTTAAAACTTCATTTTTAATTTAAAAGGATCTAGGTGAAGA
TCCTTTTTGATAATCTCATGACCAAAATCCCTTAACGTGAGTTTTCGTTCCACTGAGCGTCAGACCCCGT
AGAAAAGATCAAAGGATCTTCTTGAGATCCTTTTTTTCTGCGCGTAATCTGCTGCTTGCAAACAAAAAAA
CCACCGCTACCAGCGGTGGTTTGTTTGCCGGATCAAGAGCTACCAACTCTTTTTCCGAAGGTAACTGGCT
TCAGCAGAGCGCAGATACCAAATACTGTTCTTCTAGTGTAGCCGTAGTTAGGCCACCACTTCAAGAACTC
TGTAGCACCGCCTACATACCTCGCTCTGCTAATCCTGTTACCAGTGGCTGCTGCCAGTGGCGATAAGTCG
TGTCTTACCGGGTTGGACTCAAGACGATAGTTACCGGATAAGGCGCAGCGGTCGGGCTGAACGGGGGGTT
CGTGCACACAGCCCAGCTTGGAGCGAACGACCTACACCGAACTGAGATACCTACAGCGTGAGCTATGAGA
AAGCGCCACGCTTCCCGAAGGGAGAAAGGCGGACAGGTATCCGGTAAGCGGCAGGGTCGGAACAGGAGAG
CGCACGAGGGAGCTTCCAGGGGGAAACGCCTGGTATCTTTATAGTCCTGTCGGGTTTCGCCACCTCTGAC
TTGAGCGTCGATTTTTGTGATGCTCGTCAGGGGGGCGGAGCCTATGGAAAAACGCCAGCAACGCGGCCTT
TTTACGGTTCCTGGCCTTTTGCTGGCCTTTTGCTCACATGTTCTTTCCTGCGTTATCCCCTGATTCTGTG
GATAACCGTATTACCGCCTTTGAGTGAGCTGATACCGCTCGCCGCAGCCGAACGACCGAGCGCAGCGAGT
CAGTGAGCGAGGAAGCGGAAG
Features (pLannotate 1.2.2; 19 found; start..end, strand, type, name):
      2..94      +  CDS            lacI (fragment): lac repressor; lacI; The lac repressor binds to the lac operator to inhibit transcription in E. coli. This inhibition can be relieved by adding lactose or isopropyl-β-D-thiogalactopyranoside (IPTG).
    107..128     +  protein_bind   CAP binding site: CAP binding activates transcription in the presence of cAMP. E. coli catabolite activator protein
    143..173     +  promoter       lac promoter: promoter for the E. coli lac operon
    181..197     +  protein_bind   lac operator: The lac repressor binds to the lac operator to inhibit transcription in E. coli. This inhibition can be relieved by adding lactose or isopropyl-β-D-thiogalactopyranoside (IPTG). lac repressor encoded by lacI
    234..268     -  misc_feature   MCS (fragment): pUC18/19 multiple cloning site
    277..639     +  promoter       ADE2 promoter: S. cerevisiae ADE2
    653..1253    +  CDS            ADE2 (fragment): phosphoribosylaminoimidazole carboxylase, required for adenine biosynthesis; S. cerevisiae ADE2; yeast auxotrophic marker
   1684..2801    +  CDS            ADE2 (fragment): phosphoribosylaminoimidazole carboxylase, required for adenine biosynthesis; S. cerevisiae ADE2; yeast auxotrophic marker
   2950..2975    -  misc_feature   MCS (fragment): pUC18/19 multiple cloning site
   2972..3129    +  CDS            lacZα (fragment): LacZα fragment of β-galactosidase; lacZ fragment
   3135..3186    -  misc_feature   bom (fragment): basis of mobility region from pBR322
   3191..3301    +  CDS            RMD1 (fragment): RMD1_YEAST - Experimental evidence at protein level: Swiss-Prot protein existence level 1. Required for sporulation where it is believed to have a role in meiotic nuclear division. From Saccharomyces cerevisiae (strain ATCC 204508 / S288c) (Baker's yeast).
   3749..4911    -  misc_feature   CEN/ARS: S. cerevisiae CEN4 centromere fused to the autonomously replicating sequence ARS1/ARS416
   5138..5156    -  promoter       tet promoter (fragment): E. coli promoter for tetracycline efflux protein gene
   5246..6049    -  CDS            URA3: orotidine-5'-phosphate decarboxylase, required for uracil biosynthesis; S. cerevisiae URA3; yeast auxotrophic marker, counterselectable with 5-fluoroorotic acid (5-FOA)
   6050..6265    -  promoter       URA3 promoter: S. cerevisiae URA3
   6376..6480    +  promoter       AmpR promoter: bla
   6481..7341    +  CDS            AmpR: β-lactamase; bla; confers resistance to ampicillin, carbenicillin, and related antibiotics
   7512..8100    +  rep_origin     ori: high-copy-number ColE1/pMB1/pBR322/pUC origin of replication
