[The description below was written by a language model from this plasmid's Addgene catalogue record and pLannotate feature annotations shown in this document.]
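Description:
pWL89A mmPing20 is a yeast–E. coli shuttle plasmid of about 8.3 kb, built on the pWL89A backbone and used as the reporter component of an mPing transposition assay in Saccharomyces cerevisiae. In bacteria it replicates from a high-copy ColE1/pUC-type origin and is selected with ampicillin through the β-lactamase gene. In yeast it is maintained as a low-copy, stably segregating episome by a CEN4/ARS1 centromere–replication element and is selected through the URA3 marker, which complements uracil auxotrophy and can be counterselected with 5-FOA. Remnants of the pUC lac region (lacI fragment, lac promoter/operator, lacZα and polylinker fragments) flank the yeast cassette and are cloning-vector leftovers.

The payload is an ADE2 gene under its native S. cerevisiae ADE2 promoter. The annotation detects its coding sequence as two separate fragments with an unannotated gap of roughly 430 nt between them. The feature table does not label this gap, but its position and size are consistent with the catalogued insert: mmPing20, a variant of the rice (Oryza sativa) miniature inverted-repeat transposable element mPing carrying seven point substitutions (T162C, T258A, T287C, T300A, T304A, T310A, G372A). In such an arrangement the element disrupts ADE2, so an ade2 host stays adenine-auxotrophic until the element is excised and the reading frame restored. The frequency of ADE2 revertants then serves as a measure of transposition. No transposase gene is annotated on this plasmid, so the proteins that mobilise the element would presumably be supplied from a separate construct. The associated work concerns developing mPing-based activation tags for insertional mutagenesis in crops, with this plasmid used to test the mobility of the modified element.
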