Addgene plasmid #145788: pWL89A mmPing20
Purpose: mPing Yeast Transposition Assay
Depositing lab: Charles Nathan Hancock. Depositing organization: University of South Carolina Aiken. Publication: Development of mPing-based activation tags for crop insertional mutagenesis. Johnson A, Mcassey E, Diaz S, Reagin J, Redd PS, Parrilla DR, Nguyen H, Stec A, McDaniel LAL, Clemente TE, Stupar RM, Parrott WA, Hancock CN. Plant Direct. 2021 Jan 19;5(1):e00300. doi: 10.1002/pld3.300. eCollection 2021 Jan. PubMed 33506165.
Backbone
  Vector backbone: pWL89A
  Vector type: Yeast Expression
  Selectable markers: URA3
Growth in bacteria
  Bacterial resistance: Ampicillin, 100 μg/mL
  Growth temperature: 37°C
  Growth strain: DH5alpha
  Copy number: High Copy
Gene/Insert
  Gene/Insert name: mmPing20
  Species: Oryza Sativa
  Mutation: T162C, T258A, T287C, T300A, T304A, T310A, G372A
  Cloning method: Restriction Enzyme; 5′ cloning site Unknown (unknown if destroyed)
Terms and licenses: Academic/Nonprofit Terms; Industry Terms: Not Available to Industry
How to cite: pWL89A mmPing20 was a gift from Charles Nathan Hancock (Addgene plasmid # 145788 ; http://n2t.net/addgene:145788 ; RRID:Addgene_145788)
